Addgene plasmid #41346: TAL3172
Depositing lab: Keith Joung. Depositing organization: Massachusetts General Hospital. Publication: Targeted gene disruption in somatic zebrafish cells using engineered TALENs. Sander JD, Cade L, Khayter C, Reyon D, Peterson RT, Joung JK, Yeh JR. Nat Biotechnol. 2011 Aug 5;29(8):697-8. doi: 10.1038/nbt.1934. PubMed 21822241.
Backbone
  Vector backbone: JDS74
  Backbone manufacturer: Addgene plasmid #32288
  Backbone size w/o insert (bp): 6447
  Vector type: Mammalian Expression ; T7
Growth in bacteria
  Bacterial resistance: Ampicillin, 100 μg/mL
  Growth temperature: 37°C
  Growth strain: XL1 Blue
  Copy number: High Copy
Gene/Insert
  Gene/Insert name: ZebrafishCommunity-snai2-Left (alt name: snai2)
  Species: D. rerio (zebrafish)
  Insert size (bp): 1640
  Entrez Gene: snai2 (a.k.a. cb147, cb355, id:ibd5003, sb:cb355, sb:cb569, slug, wu:fb83e12, wu:fd19g11, zgc:92564)
  Promoter: CMV
  Tag / fusion protein: 3X Flag (N terminal on backbone); WT FOKI (C terminal on backbone)
  Cloning method: Restriction Enzyme; 5′ cloning site N/A (destroyed during cloning); 3′ cloning site N/A (destroyed during cloning)
  Sequencing primers: 5′ CMV-F; 3′ BGH-rev
Terms and licenses: Academic/Nonprofit Terms; Industry Terms: Not Available to Industry
Depositor comments: Target binding site: TGCCTCGTTCATTCCTAG It is strongly recommended that users perform a diagnostic digest to verify this plasmid prior to use. For example, a double digest of the plasmid with BamHI and KpnI should result in two bands at 2.3kb and 5.8kb.
How to cite: TAL3172 was a gift from Keith Joung (Addgene plasmid # 41346 ; http://n2t.net/addgene:41346 ; RRID:Addgene_41346)
