[The description below was written by a language model from this plasmid's Addgene catalogue record.]
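Description:
TAL3172 is a TALEN expression plasmid built in the JDS74 backbone, a mammalian expression vector that also carries a T7 promoter. It is maintained in E. coli as a high-copy plasmid under ampicillin selection. The roughly 1.6 kb insert, ZebrafishCommunity-snai2-Left, encodes an engineered array of TAL effector repeats designed to recognise a specific site in the zebrafish (D. rerio) snai2 gene, also known as slug. It is not the snai2 coding sequence itself. The array was inserted by restriction cloning in a way that destroyed the flanking sites.

The backbone supplies the remaining parts of the nuclease. A 3X FLAG tag sits at the N terminus for detection, and a wild-type FokI cleavage domain is fused at the C terminus, so the repeat array is expressed in frame as a complete TALEN monomer. Transcription in mammalian cells is driven by the CMV promoter. The BGH reverse sequencing primer listed in the record suggests a BGH polyadenylation region downstream, although no feature table is provided to confirm this. The T7 designation indicates that the same coding region can be transcribed in vitro to produce mRNA, the usual way such nucleases are delivered to zebrafish embryos.

Because FokI cuts only as a dimer, this "Left" monomer is meant to be used with a matching right-half TALEN that binds the opposite strand nearby. The pair then creates a double-strand break at snai2, and error-prone repair of that break yields disruptive indel mutations. The construct belongs to a collection made for targeted gene disruption in zebrafish. The depositor advises confirming the plasmid by diagnostic restriction digest before use.
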