>Addgene plasmid #41346 | TAL3172 | depositor partial sequence | sequence record 54985 | TAL3172 sequence 2430 bps
TCTAGAGCTAGCACCATGGACTACAAAGACCATGACGGTGATTATAAAGATCATGACATCGATTACAAGG
ATGACGATGACAAGATGGCCCCCAAGAAGAAGAGGAAGGTGGGCATTCACCGCGGGGTACCTATGGTGGA
CTTGAGGACACTCGGTTATTCGCAACAGCAACAGGAGAAAATCAAGCCTAAGGTCAGGAGCACCGTCGCG
CAACACCACGAGGCGCTTGTGGGGCATGGCTTCACTCATGCGCATATTGTCGCGCTTTCACAGCACCCTG
CGGCGCTTGGGACGGTGGCTGTCAAATACCAAGATATGATTGCGGCCCTGCCCGAAGCCACGCACGAGGC
AATTGTAGGGGTCGGTAAACAGTGGTCGGGAGCGCGAGCACTTGAGGCGCTGCTGACTGTGGCGGGTGAG
CTTAGGGGGCCTCCGCTCCAGCTCGACACCGGGCAGCTGCTGAAGATCGCGAAGAGAGGGGGAGTAACAG
CGGTAGAGGCAGTGCACGCCTGGCGCAATGCGCTCACCGGGGCCCCCTTGAACCTGACCCCAGACCAGGT
AGTCGCAATCGCGAACAATAATGGGGGAAAGCAAGCCCTGGAAACCGTGCAAAGGTTGTTGCCGGTCCTT
TGTCAAGACCACGGCCTTACACCGGAGCAAGTCGTGGCCATTGCATCCCACGACGGTGGCAAACAGGCTC
TTGAGACGGTTCAGAGACTTCTCCCAGTTCTCTGTCAAGCCCACGGGCTGACTCCCGATCAAGTTGTAGC
GATTGCGTCGCATGACGGAGGGAAACAAGCATTGGAGACTGTCCAACGGCTCCTTCCCGTGTTGTGTCAA
GCCCACGGTTTGACGCCTGCACAAGTGGTCGCCATCGCCTCGAATGGCGGCGGTAAGCAGGCGCTGGAAA
CAGTACAGCGCCTGCTGCCTGTACTGTGCCAGGATCATGGACTGACCCCAGACCAGGTAGTCGCAATCGC
GTCACATGACGGGGGAAAGCAAGCCCTGGAAACCGTGCAAAGGTTGTTGCCGGTCCTTTGTCAAGACCAC
GGCCTTACACCGGAGCAAGTCGTGGCCATTGCAAATAATAACGGTGGCAAACAGGCTCTTGAGACGGTTC
AGAGACTTCTCCCAGTTCTCTGTCAAGCCCACGGGCTGACTCCCGATCAAGTTGTAGCGATTGCGTCCAA
CGGTGGAGGGAAACAAGCATTGGAGACTGTCCAACGGCTCCTTCCCGTGTTGTGTCAAGCCCACGGTTTG
ACGCCTGCACAAGTGGTCGCCATCGCCTCGAATGGCGGCGGTAAGCAGGCGCTGGAAACAGTACAGCGCC
TGCTGCCTGTACTGTGCCAGGATCATGGACTGACCCCAGACCAGGTAGTCGCAATCGCGTCACATGACGG
GGGAAAGCAAGCCCTGGAAACCGTGCAAAGGTTGTTGCCGGTCCTTTGTCAAGACCACGGCCTTACACCG
GAGCAAGTCGTGGCCATTGCAAGCAACATCGGTGGCAAACAGGCTCTTGAGACGGTTCAGAGACTTCTCC
CAGTTCTCTGTCAAGCCCACGGGCTGACTCCCGATCAAGTTGTAGCGATTGCGTCCAACGGTGGAGGGAA
ACAAGCATTGGAGACTGTCCAACGGCTCCTTCCCGTGTTGTGTCAAGCCCACGGTTTGACGCCTGCACAA
GTGGTCGCCATCGCCTCGAATGGCGGCGGTAAGCAGGCGCTGGAAACAGTACAGCGCCTGCTGCCTGTAC
TGTGCCAGGATCATGGACTGACCCCAGACCAGGTAGTCGCAATCGCGTCACATGACGGGGGAAAGCAAGC
CCTGGAAACCGTGCAAAGGTTGTTGCCGGTCCTTTGTCAAGACCACGGCCTTACACCGGAGCAAGTCGTG
GCCATTGCATCCCACGACGGTGGCAAACAGGCTCTTGAGACGGTTCAGAGACTTCTCCCAGTTCTCTGTC
AAGCCCACGGGCTGACTCCCGATCAAGTTGTAGCGATTGCGTCCAACGGTGGAGGGAAACAAGCATTGGA
GACTGTCCAACGGCTCCTTCCCGTGTTGTGTCAAGCCCACGGTTTGACGCCTGCACAAGTGGTCGCCATC
GCCTCCAATATTGGCGGTAAGCAGGCGCTGGAAACAGTACAGCGCCTGCTGCCTGTACTGTGCCAGGATC
ATGGACTGACACCCGAACAGGTGGTCGCCATTGCTAATAATAACGGAGGACGGCCAGCCTTGGAGTCCAT
CGTAGCCCAATTGTCCAGGCCCGATCCCGCGTTGGCTGCGTTAACGAATGACCATCTGGTGGCGTTGGCA
TGTCTTGGTGGACGACCCGCGCTCGATGCAGTCAAAAAGGGTCTGCCTCATGCTCCCGCATTGATCAAAA
GAACCAACCGGCGGATTCCCGAGAGAACTTCCCATCGAGTCGCGGGATCC
