>Addgene plasmid #41346 | TAL3172 | addgene partial sequence | sequence record 56391 | JDS-TALEN-F 5'-TAGGGGTCGGTAAACAGTGG-3'
GCGCTGCTGACTGTGGCGGGTGAGCTTAGGGGGCCTCCGCTCCAGCTCGACACCGGGCAGCTGCTGAAGA
TCGCGAAGAGAGGGGGAGTAACAGCGGTAGAGGCAGTGCACGCCTGGCGCAATGCGCTCACCGGGGCCCC
CTTGAACCTGACCCCAGACCAGGTAGTCGCAATCGCGAACAATAATGGGGGAAAGCAAGCCCTGGAAACC
GTGCAAAGGTTGTTGCCGGTCCTTTGTCAAGACCACGGCCTTACACCGGAGCAAGTCGTGGCCATTGCAT
CCCACGACGGTGGCAAACAGGCTCTTGAGACGGTTCAGAGACTTCTCCCAGTTCTCTGTCAAGCCCACGG
GCTGACTCCCGATCAAGTTGTAGCGATTGCGTCGCATGACGGAGGGAAACAAGCATTGGAGACTGTCCAA
CGGCTCCTTCCCGTGTTGTGTCAAGCCCACGGTTTGACGCCTGCACAAGTGGTCGCCATCGCCTCGAATG
GCGGCGGTAAGCAGGCGCTGGAAACAGTACAGCGCCTGCTGCCTGTACTGTGCCAGGATCATGGACTGAC
CCCAGACCAGGTAGTCGCAATCGCGTCACATGACGGGGGAAAGCAAGCCCTGGAAACCGTGCAAAGGTTG
TTGCCGGTCCTTTGTCAAGACCACGGCCTTACACCGGAGCAAGTCGTGGCCATTGCAAATAATAACGGTG
GCAAACAGGCTCTTGAGACGGTTCAGAGACTTCTCCCAGTTCTCTGTCAAGCCCACGGGCTGACTCCCGA
TCAAGTTGTAGCGATTGCGTCCAACGGTGGAGGGAAACAAGCATTGGAGACTGTCCAACGGCTCCTTCCC
GTGTTGTGTCAAGCCCACGGTTTGACGCCTGCACAAGTGGTCGCCATCGCCTCGAATGGCGGCGGTAAGC
AGGCGCTGGAA
